>Addgene plasmid #218891 | pEN-W-A-ccdB-G-X | addgene full sequence | sequence record 434965 | Addgene NGS Result
AATAACTGTGATCCACCACAAGCGCCAGGGTTTTCCCAGTCACGACGTTGTAAAACGACGGCCAGTCATG
CATAATCCGCACGCATCTGGAATAAGGAAGTGCCATTCCGCCTGACCTGAAGACGTGTGACGTCTCCGCA
AACCTTGAGACCGTCGACTTATATTCCCCAGAACATCAGGTTAATGGCGTTTTTGATGTCATTTTCGCGG
TGGCTGAGATCAGCCACTTCTTCCCCGATAACGGAGACTGGCACACTGGCCATATCGGTGGTCATCATGC
GCCAGCTTTCATCCCCGATATGCACCACCGGGTAAAGTTCACGGGAGACTTTATCTGACAGCAGACGTGC
ACTGGCCAGGGGGATCACCATCCGTCGCCCGGGCGTGTCAATAATATCACTCTGTACATCCACAAACAGA
CGATAACGGCTCTCTCTTTTATAGGTGTAAACCTTAAACTGCATTTCACCAGTCCCTGTTCTCGTCAGCA
AAAGAGCCGTTCATTTCAATAAACCGGGCGACCTCAGCCATCCCTTCCTGATTTTCCGCTTTCCAGCGTT
CGGCACGCAGACGACGGGCTTCATTCTGCATGGTTGTGCTTACCAGACCGGAGATATTGACATCATATAT
GCCTTGAGCAACTGATAGCTGTCGCTGTCAACTGTCACTGTAATACGCTGCTTCATAGCACACCTCTTTT
TGACATACTTCGGGTATACATATCAGTATATATTCTTATACCGCAAAAATCAGCGCGCAAATACGCATAC
TGTTATCTGGCTTTTAGTAAGCCGGATCCACGCGTTTACGCCCCGCCCTGCCACTCATCGCAGTACTGTT
GTAATTCATTAAGCATTCTGCCGACATGGAAGCCATCACAGACGGCATGATGAACCTGAATCGCCAGCGG
CATCAGCACCTTGTCGCCTTGCGTATAATATTTGCCCATGGTGAAAACGGGGGCGAAGAAGTTGTCCATA
TTGGCCACGTTTAAATCAAAACTGGTGAAACTCACCCAGGGATTGGCTGACACGAAAAACATATTCTCAA
TAAACCCTTTAGGGAAATAGGCCAGGTTTTCACCGTAACACGCCACATCTTGCGAATATATGTGTAGAAA
CTGCCGGAAATCGTCGTGGTATTCACTCCAGAGCGATGAAAACGTTTCAGTTTGCTCATGGAAAACGGTG
TAACAAGGGTGAACACTATCCCATATCACCAGCTCACCGTCTTTCATTGCCATACGGAATTCCGGATGAG
CATTCATCAGGCGGGCAAGAATGTGAATAAAGGCCGGATAAAACTTGTGCTTATTTTTCTTTACGGTCTT
TAAAAAGGCCGTAATATCCAGCTGAACGGTCTGGTTATAGGTACATTGAGCAACTGACTGAAATGCCTCA
AAATGTTCTTTACGATGCCATTGGGATATATCAACGGTGGTATATCCAGTGATTTTTTTCTCCATTTTAG
CTTCCTTAGCTCCTGAAAATCTCGCCGGATCCTAACTCAAAATCCACACATTATACGAGCCGGAAGCATA
AAGTGTAAAGCCTGGGGTGCCTAATGCGGCCGCGGTCTCAGTATCAGATGAGACGCGTATAGTCTTCAGG
CTAGGTGGAGGCTCAGTGATGATAAGTCTGCGATGGTGGATGCATGTGTCATGGTCATAGCTGTTTCCTG
TGTGAAATTGTTATCCGCTCAGAGGGCACAATCCTATTCCGCGCTATCCGACAATCTCCAAGACATTAGG
TGGAGTTCAGTTCGGCGTATGGCATATGTCGCTGGAAAGAACATGTGAGCAAAAGGCCAGCAAAAGGCCA
GGAACCGTAAAAAGGCCGCGTTGCTGGCGTTTTTCCATAGGCTCCGCCCCCCTGACGAGCATCACAAAAA
TCGACGCTCAAGTCAGAGGTGGCGAAACCCGACAGGACTATAAAGATACCAGGCGTTTCCCCCTGGAAGC
TCCCTCGTGCGCTCTCCTGTTCCGACCCTGCCGCTTACCGGATACCTGTCCGCCTTTCTCCCTTCGGGAA
GCGTGGCGCTTTCTCATAGCTCACGCTGTAGGTATCTCAGTTCGGTGTAGGTCGTTCGCTCCAAGCCGGG
CTGTGTGCACGAACCCCCCGTTCAGCCCGACCGCTGCGCCTTATCCGGTAACTATCGTCTTGAGTCCAAC
CCGGTAAGACACGACTTATCGCCACTGGCAGCAGCCACTGGTAACAGGATTAGCAGAGCGAGGTATGTAG
GCGGTGCTACAGAGTTCTTGAAGTGGTGGCCTAACTACGGCTACACTAGAAGAACAGTATTTGGTATCTG
CGCTCTGCTGAAGCCAGTTACCTTCGGAAAAAGAGTTGGTAGCTCTTGATCCGGCAAACAAACCACCGCT
GGTAGCGGTGGTTTTTTTGTTTGCAAGCAGCAGATTACGCGCAGAAAAAAAGGATCTCAAGAAGATCCTT
TGATCTTTTCTACGGGGTCTGACGCTCTATTCAACAAAGCCGCCGTCCCGTCAAGTCAGCGTAAATGGGT
AGGGGGCTTCAAATCGTCCGCTCTGCCAGTGTTACAACCAATTAACAAATTCTGATTAGAAAAACTCATC
GAGCATCAAATGAAACTGCAATTTATTCATATCAGGATTATCAATACCATATTTTTGAAAAAGCCGTTTC
TGTAATGAAGGAGAAAACTCACCGAGGCAGTTCCATAGGATGGCAAGATCCTGGTATCGGTCTGCGATTC
CGACTCGTCCAACATCAATACAACCTATTAATTTCCCCTCGTCAAAAATAAGGTTATCAAGTGAGAAATC
ACCATGAGTGACGACTGAATCCGGTGAGAATGGCAAAAGCTTATGCATTTCTTTCCAGACTTGTTCAACA
GGCCAGCCATTACGCTCGTCATCAAAATCACTCGCATCAACCAAACCGTTATTCATTCGTGATTGCGCCT
GAGCCAGACGAAATACGCGATCGCTGTTAAAAGGACAATTACAAACAGGAATCGAATGCAACCGGCGCAG
GAACACTGCCAGCGCATCAACAATATTTTCACCTGAATCAGGATATTCTTCTAATACCTGGAATGCTGTT
TTCCCGGGGATCGCAGTGGTGAGTAACCATGCATCATCAGGAGTACGGATAAAATGCTTGATGGTCGGAA
GAGGCATAAATTCCGTCAGCCAGTTTAGTCTGACCATCTCATCTGTAACATCATTGGCAACGCTACCTTT
GCCATGTTTCAGAAACAACTCTGGCGCATCGGGCTTCCCATACAATCGATAGATTGTCGCACCTGATTGC
CCGACATTATCGCGAGCCCATTTATACCCATATAAATCAGCATCCATGTTGGAATTTAATCGCGGCCTCG
AGCAAGACGTTTCCCGTTGAATATGGCTCATAACACCCCTTGTATTACTGTTTATGTAAGCAGACAGTTT
TATTGTTCATGATGATATATTTTTATCTTGTGCAATGTAACATCAGAGATTTTGAGACACAACGTGGCTT
TCCCCCGCCGCTCTAGAACTAGTGGATCCAAATAAAACGAAAGGCTCAGTCGAAAGACTGGGCCTTTCGT
TTTATCTGTTGTTTGTCGCATTATAGCAGACGTCCAGGTTGGGATACCTGAAACAAAACCCATCGTACGG
CCAAGGAAGTCTCC
Features (pLannotate 1.2.2; 10 found; start..end, strand, type, name):
     23..66      -  CDS            lacZα (fragment): LacZα fragment of β-galactosidase; lacZ fragment
    162..464     -  CDS            ccdB: CCDB_ECOLI - Also known as G, letB, letD. Experimental evidence at protein level: Swiss-Prot protein existence level 1. Toxic component of a type II toxin-antitoxin (TA) system, functioning in plasmid maintainence. Responsible for the post- segregational killing (PSK) of plasmid-free cells, also referred to as a plasmid addiction system. Half-life of over 2 hours. Cell killing by CcdB is accompanied by filamentation, defects in chromosome and plasmid segregation, defects in cell division, formation of anucleate cells, decreased DNA synthesis and plasmid loss. Interferes with the activity of DN
    469..627     -  CDS            ccdA (fragment): CCDA_ECO57 - Also known as H, letA. Experimental evidence at protein level: Swiss-Prot protein existence level 1. Antitoxin component of a type II toxin-antitoxin (TA) system which inhibits the post-segregational killing (PSK) of plasmid-free cells, also referred to as a plasmid addiction system. Binds to and blocks the activity of CcdB; will also remove bound CcdB protein from the CcdB-GyrA complex by forming a CcdA-CcdB complex, a process termed rejuvenation. Functions as a transcriptional corepressor for the ccdAB operon, repression also requires CcdB (By similarity). From Escherichia coli
    809..1465    -  CDS            cat: CAT_ECOLX - Experimental evidence at protein level: Swiss-Prot protein existence level 1. This enzyme is an effector of chloramphenicol resistance in bacteria. From Escherichia coli. This protein is used as a marker in many commonly used cloning vectors, such as pACYC184.
   1466..1494    -  promoter       cat promoter (fragment): promoter of the E. coli cat gene encoding chloramphenicol acetyltransferase
   1519..1549    -  promoter       lac UV5 promoter: E. coli lac promoter with an "up" mutation
   1852..2440    -  rep_origin     ori: high-copy-number ColE1/pMB1/pBR322/pUC origin of replication
   2576..3391    -  CDS            KanR: aminoglycoside phosphotransferase; aph(3')-Ia; confers resistance to kanamycin in bacteria or G418 (Geneticin®) in eukaryotes
   3507..3529    +  misc_feature   MCS (fragment): pBluescript multiple cloning site
   3529..3575    +  terminator     rrnB T1 terminator: transcription terminator T1 from the E. coli rrnB gene
