[The description below was written by a language model from this plasmid's Addgene catalogue record and pLannotate feature annotations shown in this document.]
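Description:
pEN-W-A-ccdB-G-X is a small (about 3.7 kb) empty entry vector for Golden Gate cloning, built on the pTwist Kan High Copy backbone and catalogued as a synthetic biology tool. It replicates in E. coli from a high-copy ColE1/pUC-type origin and carries a backbone kanamycin resistance gene (aph(3')-Ia). There is no gene insert. The payload position is instead occupied by a counter-selectable stuffer cassette.

That cassette contains the ccdB toxin gene together with a chloramphenicol acetyltransferase (cat) gene. Upstream lie a cat promoter fragment and a lac UV5 promoter, and a partial ccdA antitoxin sequence and a short lacZα remnant are also annotated. An rrnB T1 terminator and a fragment of a pBluescript-type multiple cloning site sit at the edge of the backbone. CcdB poisons DNA gyrase and kills ordinary E. coli strains, so the uncut plasmid has to be maintained in a ccdB-tolerant strain. Dual chloramphenicol and kanamycin selection retains both the cassette and the backbone.

In Golden Gate assembly, the ccdB/cat stuffer would be excised and replaced by the incoming part or parts. Transformation into a standard ccdB-sensitive strain under kanamycin selection then eliminates clones that still carry the parental vector. The "W", "A", "G" and "X" in the name presumably denote the flanking overhang or position codes of the assembly scheme. However, the record does not define them, does not state which type IIS enzyme is used, and does not annotate the recognition sites. The associated publication concerns self-cleaving peptide designs for proximity labeling proteomics, suggesting the vector belongs to a modular toolkit for assembling such constructs.
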