Addgene plasmid #218891: pEN-W-A-ccdB-G-X
Purpose: (Empty Backbone) golden gate cloning
Depositing lab: Sven Eyckerman. Depositing organization: Vlaams Instituut voor Biotechnologie (VIB, vzw). Publication: Leveraging a self-cleaving peptide for tailored control in proximity labeling proteomics. Delhaye L, Moschonas GD, Fijalkowska D, Verhee A, De Sutter D, Van de Steene T, De Meyer M, Grzesik H, Van Moortel L, De Bosscher K, Jacobs T, Eyckerman S. Cell Rep Methods. 2024 Jul 15;4(7):100818. doi: 10.1016/j.crmeth.2024.100818. Epub 2024 Jul 9. PubMed 38986614.
Backbone
  Vector backbone: pTwist Kan High Copy
  Backbone manufacturer: Twist Biosciences
  Vector type: Synthetic Biology
Growth in bacteria
  Bacterial resistance: Chloramphenicol and Kanamycin, 25 & 50 μg/mL
  Growth temperature: 37°C
  Growth strain: ccdB Survival
  Copy number: High Copy
Gene/Insert
  Gene/Insert name: None
Terms and licenses: Academic/Nonprofit Terms; Industry Terms: Not Available to Industry
Depositor comments: Please visit https://doi.org/10.1101/2023.11.03.565112 for bioRxiv preprint.
How to cite: pEN-W-A-ccdB-G-X was a gift from Sven Eyckerman (Addgene plasmid # 218891 ; http://n2t.net/addgene:218891 ; RRID:Addgene_218891)
